Addgene plasmid #187989: pGB-06-07-Vps34
Purpose: Plasmid for the protein expression of Vps34 in a bacterial and insect expression system. Internal_Reference: SMC1323
Depositing lab: Sascha Martens. Depositing organization: University of Vienna.
Backbone
  Vector backbone: pGB-06-07
  Backbone size w/o insert (bp): 2935
  Total vector size (bp): 5599
  Vector type: Bacterial Expression, Insect Expression
Growth in bacteria
  Bacterial resistance: Gentamicin, 10 μg/mL
  Growth temperature: 37°C
  Growth strain: DH5alpha
  Copy number: Unknown
Gene/Insert
  Gene/Insert name: Vps34
  Species: H. sapiens (human)
  Insert size (bp): 2664
  GenBank ID: 5289 NM_002647
  Entrez Gene: PIK3C3 (a.k.a. VPS34, Vps34, hVps34)
  Cloning method: Gibson Cloning
  Sequencing primers: 5′ cCcggtccgaaaccATGGGCGAAGCGGAGAAAT; 3′ TCCCCAGAACATCAGGTTAATGGCGTTATTTT
Terms and licenses: Academic/Nonprofit Terms; Industry Terms: Not Available to Industry
How to cite: pGB-06-07-Vps34 was a gift from Sascha Martens (Addgene plasmid # 187989 ; http://n2t.net/addgene:187989 ; RRID:Addgene_187989)
