[The description below was written by a language model from this plasmid's Addgene catalogue record and pLannotate feature annotations shown in this document.]
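Description:
pGB-06-07-Vps34 is a 5.6 kb baculovirus transfer plasmid carrying the human class III phosphatidylinositol 3-kinase Vps34 (PIK3C3), listed as a bacterial and insect expression vector. It is built on the small pGB-06-07 backbone and was assembled by Gibson cloning. In E. coli it replicates from a high-copy ColE1/pUC-type origin and is selected with gentamicin, through an aacC1 acetyltransferase gene driven by the class 1 integron Pc promoter.

The roughly 2.66 kb Vps34 open reading frame sits downstream of the Autographa californica polyhedrin promoter, a very late baculoviral promoter that gives strong expression in infected insect cells, and is followed by an SV40 polyadenylation signal. The expression cassette and the gentamicin marker lie between the Tn7R and Tn7L ends of a mini-Tn7 element, so the whole segment can be moved by Tn7 transposition into a bacmid carrying a Tn7 attachment site, from which recombinant baculovirus is produced. A single loxP site upstream of the polyhedrin promoter would allow Cre-mediated fusion with other loxP-bearing plasmids, a common way of combining cassettes for multi-subunit expression, although the record does not say this is the intended use.

The automated annotation also reports short fragments just after the coding sequence (ccdB, a His-tag stretch, SV40 large T antigen, SET1). The ccdB, large T antigen and SET1 fragments are most likely backbone remnants or chance matches rather than functional parts. The 3′ cloning primer appears to include a stop codon, and no tag is listed for the insert, so Vps34 seems to be untagged. No dedicated bacterial promoter for the insert is annotated, so the feature table supports insect-cell production more clearly than bacterial expression.
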