Features (pLannotate 1.2.2; 13 found; start..end, strand, type, name):
      6..229     -  mobile_element Tn7R: mini-Tn7 element (right end of the Tn7 transposon) Tn7
    296..829     -  CDS            GmR: gentamycin acetyltransferase; aacC1; confers resistance to gentamycin
   1018..1046    -  promoter       Pc promoter: intI1 (promoter lies within the coding sequence); class 1 integron promoter
   1117..1150    +  protein_bind   loxP: Cre-mediated recombination occurs in the 8-bp core sequence (GCATACAT). Cre recombinase
   1239..1330    +  promoter       polyhedrin promoter: polh from Autographa californica; promoter for the baculovirus polyhedrin gene
   1386..4046    +  CDS            PIK3C3 (sequence withheld): PK3C3_HUMAN - Also known as VPS34 From Homo sapiens (Human).
   4048..4080    +  CDS            ccdB (fragment): CcdB, a bacterial toxin that poisons DNA gyrase; ccdB; Plasmids containing the ccdB gene cannot be propagated in standard E. coli strains.
   4100..4117    +  CDS            9xHis (fragment): 9xHis affinity tag
   4155..4238    +  CDS            large T antigen (fragment): large T antigen from SV40 (simian virus 40)
   4261..4395    +  polyA_signal   SV40 poly(A) signal: SV40 polyadenylation signal
   4424..4473    +  CDS            SET1 (fragment): solubility-enhancement tag derived from T7 phage gene 10B
   4527..4692    -  mobile_element Tn7L: mini-Tn7 element (left end of the Tn7 transposon) Tn7
   4882..5470    +  rep_origin     ori: high-copy-number ColE1/pMB1/pBR322/pUC origin of replication
>Addgene plasmid #187989 | pGB-06-07-Vps34 | addgene full sequence | sequence record 374438 | Addgene NGS Result
GCGGGTGTGGGCGGACAATAAAGTCTTAAACTGAACAAAATAGATCTAAACTATGACAATAAAGTCTTAA
ACTAGACAGAATAGTTGTAAACTGAAATCAGTCCAGTTATGCTGTGAAAAAGCATACTGGACTTTTGTTA
TGGCTAAAGCAAACTCTTCATTTTCTGAAGTGCAAATTGCCCGTCGTATTAAAGAGGGGCGTGGCCAAGG
GCATGTAAAGACTATATTCGCGGCGTTGTGACAATTTACCGAACAACTCCGCGGCCGGGAAGCCGATCTC
GGCTTGAACGAATTGTTAGGTGGCGGTACTTGGGTCGATATCAAAGTGCATCACTTCTTCCCGTATGCCC
AACTTTGTATAGAGAGCCACTGCGGGATCGTCACCGTAATCTGCTTGCACGTAGATCACATAAGCACCAA
GCGCGTTGGCCTCATGCTTGAGGAGATTGATGAGCGCGGTGGCAATGCCCTGCCTCCGGTGCTCGCCGGA
GACTGCGAGATCATAGATATAGATCTCACTACGCGGCTGCTCAAACTTGGGCAGAACGTAAGCCGCGAGA
GCGCCAACAACCGCTTCTTGGTCGAAGGCAGCAAGCGCGATGAATGTCTTACTACGGAGCAAGTTCCCGA
GGTAATCGGAGTCCGGCTGATGTTGGGAGTAGGTGGCTACGTCTCCGAACTCACGACCGAAAAGATCAAG
AGCAGCCCGCATGGATTTGACTTGGTCAGGGCCGAGCCTACATGTGCGAATGATGCCCATACTTGAGCCA
CCTAACTTTGTTTTAGGGCGACTGCCCTGCTGCGTAACATCGTTGCTGCTGCGTAACATCGTTGCTGCTC
CATAACATCAAACATCGACCCACGGCGTAACGCGCTTGCTGCTTGGATGCCCGAGGCATAGACTGTACAA
AAAAACAGTCATAACAAGCCATGAAAACCGCCACTGCGCCGTTACCACCGCTGCGTTCGGTCAAGGTTCT
GGACCAGTTGCGTGAGCGCATACGCTACTTGCATTACAGTTTACGAACCGAACAGGCTTATGTCAACTGG
GTTCGTGCCTTCATCCGTTTCCACGGTGTGCGTCACCCGGCAACCTTGGGCAGCAGCGAAGTCGCCATAA
CTTCGTATAGCATACATTATACGAAGTTATCTGTAACTATAACGGTCCTAAGGTAGCGAAGGTCTCAACT
AGTTTAAACACTAGTATCGATTCGCGACCTACTCCGGAATATTAATAGATCATGGAGATAATTAAAATGA
TAACCATCTCGCAAATAAATAAGTATTTTACTGTTTTCGTAACAGTTTTGTAATAAAAAAACCTATAAAT
ATTCCGGATTATTCATACCGTCCCACCATCGGGCGACGGATCCCGGTCCGAAACC
[2661 nt withheld, positions 1386-4046]
TAACGCCATTAACCTGATGTTCTGGGGAATATAAGCTTGCGGCCGCACTCGAGCACCACCACCACCACCA
CTGACATGCGGTACCAAGCTTGTCGAGAAGTACTAGAGGATCATAATCAGCCATACCACATTTGTAGAGG
TTTTACTTGCTTTAAAAAACCTCCCACACCTCCCCCTGAACCTGAAACATAAAATGAATGCAATTGTTGT
TGTTAACTTGTTTATTGCAGCTTATAATGGTTACAAATAAAGCAATAGCATCACAAATTTCACAAATAAA
GCATTTTTTTCACTGCATTCTAGTTGTGGTTTGTCCAAACTCATCAATGTATCTTATCATGTCTGGATCT
GATCACTGCTTGAGCCTAGAAGATCCGGCTGCTAACAAAGCCCGAAAGGAAGCTGAGTTGGCTGCTGCCA
CCGCTGAGCAATAACTATCATAACCCCTAGGGTATACCCATCTAATTGGCCTGTGAGACCAACCAGATAA
GTGAAATCTAGTTCCAAACTATTTTGTCATTTTTAATTTTCGTATTAGCTTACGACGCTACACCCAGTTC
CCATCTATTTTGTCACTCTTCCCTAAATAATCCTTAAAAACTCCATTTCCACCCCTCCCAGTTCCCAACT
ATTTTGTCCGCCCACAACCGGTTGACTTGGGTCAACTGTCAGACCAAGTTTACTCATATATACTTTAGAT
TGATTTAAAACTTCATTTTTAATTTAAAAGGATCTAGGTGAAGATCCTTTTTGATAATCTCATGACCAAA
ATCCCTTAACGTGAGTTTTCGTTCCACTGAGCGTCAGACCCCGTAGAAAAGATCAAAGGATCTTCTTGAG
ATCCTTTTTTTCTGCGCGTAATCTGCTGCTTGCAAACAAAAAAACCACCGCTACCAGCGGTGGTTTGTTT
GCCGGATCAAGAGCTACCAACTCTTTTTCCGAAGGTAACTGGCTTCAGCAGAGCGCAGATACCAAATACT
GTTCTTCTAGTGTAGCCGTAGTTAGGCCACCACTTCAAGAACTCTGTAGCACCGCCTACATACCTCGCTC
TGCTAATCCTGTTACCAGTGGCTGCTGCCAGTGGCGATAAGTCGTGTCTTACCGGGTTGGACTCAAGACG
ATAGTTACCGGATAAGGCGCAGCGGTCGGGCTGAACGGGGGGTTCGTGCACACAGCCCAGCTTGGAGCGA
ACGACCTACACCGAACTGAGATACCTACAGCGTGAGCTATGAGAAAGCGCCACGCTTCCCGAAGGGAGAA
AGGCGGACAGGTATCCGGTAAGCGGCAGGGTCGGAACAGGAGAGCGCACGAGGGAGCTTCCAGGGGGAAA
CGCCTGGTATCTTTATAGTCCTGTCGGGTTTCGCCACCTCTGACTTGAGCGTCGATTTTTGTGATGCTCG
TCAGGGGGGCGGAGCCTATGGAAAAACGCCAGCAACGCGGCCTTTTTACGGTTCCTGGCCTTTTGCTGGC
CTTTTGCTCACATGTTCTTTCCTGCGTTATCCCCTGATTGACTTGGGTCGCTCTTCCTGTGGATGCGCAG
ATGCCCTGCGTAA
